Addgene plasmid #87611: pcDNA3-FKBP-DMVF-181-C
Purpose: FKBP-tagged C-terminal Dronpa fragment for BiFC.
Depositing lab: Jin Zhang. Depositing organization: University of California, San Diego (UCSD). Publication: RefSOFI for Mapping Nanoscale Organization of Protein-Protein Interactions in Living Cells. Hertel F, Mo GC, Duwe S, Dedecker P, Zhang J. Cell Rep. 2016 Jan 12;14(2):390-400. doi: 10.1016/j.celrep.2015.12.036. Epub 2015 Dec 31. PubMed 26748717.
Backbone
  Vector backbone: pcDNA3
  Backbone manufacturer: Invitrogen
  Backbone size w/o insert (bp): 5500
  Total vector size (bp): 6000
  Vector type: Mammalian Expression
  Selectable markers: Neomycin (select with G418)
Growth in bacteria
  Bacterial resistance: Ampicillin, 100 μg/mL
  Growth temperature: 37°C
  Growth strain: DH5alpha
  Copy number: High Copy
Gene/Insert
  Gene/Insert name: FKBP-DMVF181-C
  Species: Synthetic
  Insert size (bp): 483
  Promoter: CMV
  Tag / fusion protein: 6xHis (N terminal on backbone); T7 tag (gene 10 leader) (N terminal on backbone); Xpress(TM) tag (N terminal on backbone)
  Cloning method: Restriction Enzyme; 5′ cloning site BamHI (not destroyed); 3′ cloning site EcoRI (not destroyed)
  Sequencing primers: 5′ T7 forward; 3′ BGH reverse
Terms and licenses: Academic/Nonprofit Terms; Industry Terms: Not Available to Industry
How to cite: pcDNA3-FKBP-DMVF-181-C was a gift from Jin Zhang (Addgene plasmid # 87611 ; http://n2t.net/addgene:87611 ; RRID:Addgene_87611)
