[The description below was written by a language model from this plasmid's Addgene catalogue record and pLannotate feature annotations shown in this document.]
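Description:
pcDNA3-FKBP-DMVF-181-C is a mammalian expression plasmid of about 6 kb built on the pcDNA3 backbone. It encodes one half of a split fluorescent protein pair for bimolecular fluorescence complementation (BiFC). The plasmid is propagated in E. coli at high copy from a ColE1/pUC-type origin under ampicillin selection (AmpR). It also has an f1 origin for single-stranded DNA production. For mammalian cells, an SV40 early promoter drives a neomycin resistance gene ending in an SV40 poly(A) signal, which allows G418 selection of stable transfectants.

The expression cassette uses the CMV immediate early enhancer and promoter and terminates at the bovine growth hormone poly(A) signal. A T7 promoter lies upstream of the insert and an SP6 promoter lies downstream in reverse orientation. The open reading frame starts with backbone-derived N-terminal tags: 6xHis, the T7 gene 10 leader and the Xpress epitope, which includes an enterokinase cleavage site. The roughly 480 bp synthetic insert follows, cloned between BamHI and EcoRI. It consists of human FKBP12 (FKBP1A) fused after a short spacer to a C-terminal fragment of the photoswitchable fluorescent protein Dronpa. The name suggests a Dronpa variant split around residue 181, but the record does not define the "DMVF" designation. The fragment should not fluoresce on its own. Signal is expected only when a partner carrying the complementary N-terminal Dronpa fragment is brought close enough for the protein to reassemble.

FKBP is commonly used as a rapamycin-inducible dimerisation module, although the record does not name the partner construct. The associated work applies this type of complementation to mapping protein-protein interactions at nanoscale resolution in living cells. A few small annotated fragments, such as the HIV-1 LTR, ble and lacI pieces, appear to be short similarity matches or backbone remnants rather than functional elements.
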