Features (pLannotate 1.2.2; 25 found; start..end, strand, type, name):
      1..21      +  CDS            capTEV™ (fragment): composite tag for in vivo biotinylation, TEV protease cleavage, and 6xHis tagging
     22..54      +  CDS            T7 tag (gene 10 leader): leader peptide from bacteriophage T7 gene 10 promotes efficient translation in E. coli
     58..81      +  CDS            Xpress™ tag: Xpress™ epitope tag, including an enterokinase recognition and cleavage site
     88..411     +  CDS            FKBP1A: FKB1A_HUMAN - Also known as FKBP1, FKBP12. Experimental evidence at protein level: Swiss-Prot protein existence level 1. Keeps in an inactive conformation TGFBR1, the TGF-beta type I serine/threonine kinase receptor, preventing TGF-beta receptor activation in absence of ligand. Recruits SMAD7 to ACVR1B which prevents the association of SMAD2 and SMAD3 with the activin receptor complex, thereby blocking the activin signal. May modulate the RYR1 calcium channel activity. PPIases accelerate the folding of proteins. It catalyzes the cis-trans isomerization of proline imidic peptide bonds in oligop
    439..570     +  CDS            Dronpa-Green1 (fragment): monomeric photoswitchable Dronpa-Green1 fluorescent protein
    631..649     -  promoter       SP6 promoter: promoter for bacteriophage SP6 RNA polymerase
    675..899     +  polyA_signal   bGH poly(A) signal: bovine growth hormone polyadenylation signal
    903..924     +  promoter       SV40 promoter (fragment): SV40 enhancer and early promoter
    945..1373    +  rep_origin     f1 ori (sequence partly withheld): f1 bacteriophage origin of replication; arrow indicates direction of (+) strand synthesis
   1387..1716    +  promoter       SV40 promoter: SV40 enhancer and early promoter
   1783..2574    +  CDS            neo: KKA2_KLEPN - Also known as kan, nptII. Experimental evidence at protein level: Swiss-Prot protein existence level 1. Resistance to kanamycin, neomycin, paromomycin, ribostamycin, butirosin and gentamicin B. From Klebsiella pneumoniae.
   2598..2756    +  CDS            ble (fragment): BLE_KLEPN - Experimental evidence at protein level: Swiss-Prot protein existence level 1. Binding protein with a strong affinity to the bleomycin family of antibiotics. Binds to CL990; an antimitotic-antibiotic compound. From Klebsiella pneumoniae.
   2751..2872    +  polyA_signal   SV40 poly(A) signal: SV40 polyadenylation signal
   2945..2961    -  protein_bind   lac operator: The lac repressor binds to the lac operator to inhibit transcription in E. coli. This inhibition can be relieved by adding lactose or isopropyl-β-D-thiogalactopyranoside (IPTG). lac repressor encoded by lacI
   2969..2999    -  promoter       lac promoter: promoter for the E. coli lac operon
   3014..3035    -  protein_bind   CAP binding site: CAP binding activates transcription in the presence of cAMP. E. coli catabolite activator protein
   3048..3140    -  CDS            lacI (fragment): lac repressor; lacI; The lac repressor binds to the lac operator to inhibit transcription in E. coli. This inhibition can be relieved by adding lactose or isopropyl-β-D-thiogalactopyranoside (IPTG).
   3323..3911    -  rep_origin     ori: high-copy-number ColE1/pMB1/pBR322/pUC origin of replication
   4082..4942    -  CDS            AmpR: β-lactamase; bla; confers resistance to ampicillin, carbenicillin, and related antibiotics
   4943..5047    -  promoter       AmpR promoter: bla
   5106..5158    -  misc_feature   bom (fragment): basis of mobility region from pBR322
   5313..5692    +  enhancer       CMV enhancer: human cytomegalovirus immediate early enhancer
   5693..5896    +  promoter       CMV promoter: human cytomegalovirus (CMV) immediate early promoter
   5892..5925    +  LTR            5' LTR (truncated) (fragment): truncated 5' long terminal repeat (LTR) from HIV-1
   5941..5959    +  promoter       T7 promoter: promoter for bacteriophage T7 RNA polymerase
>Addgene plasmid #87611 | pcDNA3-FKBP-DMVF-181-C | addgene full sequence | sequence record 176114 | Addgene NGS Result
CATCATCATCATCATCATGGTATGGCTAGCATGACTGGTGGACAGCAAATGGGTCGGGATCTGTACGACG
ATGACGATAAGGATCCGATGGGAGTGCAGGTGGAAACCATCTCCCCAGGAGACGGGCGCACCTTCCCCAA
GCGCGGCCAGACCTGCGTGGTGCACTACACCGGGATGCTTGAAGATGGAAAGAAATTTGATTCCTCCCGG
GACAGAAACAAGCCCTTTAAGTTTATGCTAGGCAAGCAGGAGGTGATCCGAGGCTGGGAAGAAGGGGTTG
CCCAGATGAGTGTGGGTCAGAGAGCCAAACTGACTATATCTCCAGATTATGCCTATGGTGCCACTGGGCA
CCCAGGCATCATCCCACCACATGCCACTCTCGTCTTCGATGTGGAGCTTCTAAAACTGGAAGGTACCGGA
GGTAGCGGAGGTGGAAGTGTTGTCCAGTTGCCAGACTATCACTTTGTGGACCACCACATTGAGATTAAAA
GCCACGACAAAGATTACAGTAATGTTAATCTGCATGAGCATGCCGAAGCGCATTCTGAGCTGCCGAGGCA
GGCCAAGTAAGAATTCTGCAGATATCCATCACACTGGCGGCCGCTCGAGCATGCATCTAGAGGGCCCTAT
TCTATAGTGTCACCTAAATGCTAGAGCTCGCTGATCAGCCTCGACTGTGCCTTCTAGTTGCCAGCCATCT
GTTGTTTGCCCCTCCCCCGTGCCTTCCTTGACCCTGGAAGGTGCCACTCCCACTGTCCTTTCCTAATAAA
ATGAGGAAATTGCATCGCATTGTCTGAGTAGGTGTCATTCTATTCTGGGGGGTGGGGTGGGGCAGGACAG
CAAGGGGGAGGATTGGGAAGACAATAGCAGGCATGCTGGGGATGCGGTGGGCTCTATGGCTTCTGAGGCG
GAAAGAACCAGCTGGGGCTCTAGGGGGTATCCCC
[124 nt withheld, positions 945-1068]
C
[91 nt withheld, positions 1070-1160]
A
[49 nt withheld, positions 1162-1210]
CCTTTGACGTTGGAGTCCACGTTCTTT
[37 nt withheld, positions 1238-1274]
ACCCTATCTCGGTCTATTCTTTTGATTTATAAGGGATTTTGCCGATTTCGGCCTATTGGTTAAAAAATGA
GCTGATTTAACAAAAATTTAACGCGAATTAATTCTGTGGAATGTGTGTCAGTTAGGGTGTGGAAAGTCCC
CAGGCTCCCCAGCAGGCAGAAGTATGCAAAGCATGCATCTCAATTAGTCAGCAACCAGGTGTGGAAAGTC
CCCAGGCTCCCCAGCAGGCAGAAGTATGCAAAGCATGCATCTCAATTAGTCAGCAACCATAGTCCCGCCC
CTAACTCCGCCCATCCCGCCCCTAACTCCGCCCAGTTCCGCCCATTCTCCGCCCCATGGCTGACTAATTT
TTTTTATTTATGCAGAGGCCGAGGCCGCCTCTGCCTCTGAGCTATTCCAGAAGTAGTGAGGAGGCTTTTT
TGGAGGCCTAGGCTTTTGCAAAAAGCTCCCGGGAGCTTGTATATCCATTTTCGGATCTGATCAAGAGACA
GGATGAGGATCGTTTCGCATGATTGAACAAGATGGATTGCACGCAGGTTCTCCGGCCGCTTGGGTGGAGA
GGCTATTCGGCTATGACTGGGCACAACAGACAATCGGCTGCTCTGATGCCGCCGTGTTCCGGCTGTCAGC
GCAGGGGCGCCCGGTTCTTTTTGTCAAGACCGACCTGTCCGGTGCCCTGAATGAACTGCAGGACGAGGCA
GCGCGGCTATCGTGGCTGGCCACGACGGGCGTTCCTTGCGCAGCTGTGCTCGACGTTGTCACTGAAGCGG
GAAGGGACTGGCTGCTATTGGGCGAAGTGCCGGGGCAGGATCTCCTGTCATCTCACCTTGCTCCTGCCGA
GAAAGTATCCATCATGGCTGATGCAATGCGGCGGCTGCATACGCTTGATCCGGCTACCTGCCCATTCGAC
CACCAAGCGAAACATCGCATCGAGCGAGCACGTACTCGGATGGAAGCCGGTCTTGTCGATCAGGATGATC
TGGACGAAGAGCATCAGGGGCTCGCGCCAGCCGAACTGTTCGCCAGGCTCAAGGCGCGCATGCCCGACGG
CGAGGATCTCGTCGTGACCCATGGCGATGCCTGCTTGCCGAATATCATGGTGGAAAATGGCCGCTTTTCT
GGATTCATCGACTGTGGCCGGCTGGGTGTGGCGGACCGCTATCAGGACATAGCGTTGGCTACCCGTGATA
TTGCTGAAGAGCTTGGCGGCGAATGGGCTGACCGCTTCCTCGTGCTTTACGGTATCGCCGCTCCCGATTC
GCAGCGCATCGCCTTCTATCGCCTTCTTGACGAGTTCTTCTGAGCGGGACTCTGGGGTTCGAAATGACCG
ACCAAGCGACGCCCAACCTGCCATCACGAGATTTCGATTCCACCGCCGCCTTCTATGAAAGGTTGGGCTT
CGGAATCGTTTTCCGGGACGCCGGCTGGATGATCCTCCAGCGCGGGGATCTCATGCTGGAGTTCTTCGCC
CACCCCAACTTGTTTATTGCAGCTTATAATGGTTACAAATAAAGCAATAGCATCACAAATTTCACAAATA
AAGCATTTTTTTCACTGCATTCTAGTTGTGGTTTGTCCAAACTCATCAATGTATCTTATCATGTCTGTAT
ACCGTCGACCTCTAGCTAGAGCTTGGCGTAATCATGGTCATAGCTGTTTCCTGTGTGAAATTGTTATCCG
CTCACAATTCCACACAACATACGAGCCGGAAGCATAAAGTGTAAAGCCTGGGGTGCCTAATGAGTGAGCT
AACTCACATTAATTGCGTTGCGCTCACTGCCCGCTTTCCAGTCGGGAAACCTGTCGTGCCAGCTGCATTA
ATGAATCGGCCAACGCGCGGGGAGAGGCGGTTTGCGTATTGGGCGCTCTTCCGCTTCCTCGCTCACTGAC
TCGCTGCGCTCGGTCGTTCGGCTGCGGCGAGCGGTATCAGCTCACTCAAAGGCGGTAATACGGTTATCCA
CAGAATCAGGGGATAACGCAGGAAAGAACATGTGAGCAAAAGGCCAGCAAAAGGCCAGGAACCGTAAAAA
GGCCGCGTTGCTGGCGTTTTTCCATAGGCTCCGCCCCCCTGACGAGCATCACAAAAATCGACGCTCAAGT
CAGAGGTGGCGAAACCCGACAGGACTATAAAGATACCAGGCGTTTCCCCCTGGAAGCTCCCTCGTGCGCT
CTCCTGTTCCGACCCTGCCGCTTACCGGATACCTGTCCGCCTTTCTCCCTTCGGGAAGCGTGGCGCTTTC
TCATAGCTCACGCTGTAGGTATCTCAGTTCGGTGTAGGTCGTTCGCTCCAAGCTGGGCTGTGTGCACGAA
CCCCCCGTTCAGCCCGACCGCTGCGCCTTATCCGGTAACTATCGTCTTGAGTCCAACCCGGTAAGACACG
ACTTATCGCCACTGGCAGCAGCCACTGGTAACAGGATTAGCAGAGCGAGGTATGTAGGCGGTGCTACAGA
GTTCTTGAAGTGGTGGCCTAACTACGGCTACACTAGAAGAACAGTATTTGGTATCTGCGCTCTGCTGAAG
CCAGTTACCTTCGGAAAAAGAGTTGGTAGCTCTTGATCCGGCAAACAAACCACCGCTGGTAGCGGTGGTT
TTTTTGTTTGCAAGCAGCAGATTACGCGCAGAAAAAAAGGATCTCAAGAAGATCCTTTGATCTTTTCTAC
GGGGTCTGACGCTCAGTGGAACGAAAACTCACGTTAAGGGATTTTGGTCATGAGATTATCAAAAAGGATC
TTCACCTAGATCCTTTTAAATTAAAAATGAAGTTTTAAATCAATCTAAAGTATATATGAGTAAACTTGGT
CTGACAGTTACCAATGCTTAATCAGTGAGGCACCTATCTCAGCGATCTGTCTATTTCGTTCATCCATAGT
TGCCTGACTCCCCGTCGTGTAGATAACTACGATACGGGAGGGCTTACCATCTGGCCCCAGTGCTGCAATG
ATACCGCGAGACCCACGCTCACCGGCTCCAGATTTATCAGCAATAAACCAGCCAGCCGGAAGGGCCGAGC
GCAGAAGTGGTCCTGCAACTTTATCCGCCTCCATCCAGTCTATTAATTGTTGCCGGGAAGCTAGAGTAAG
TAGTTCGCCAGTTAATAGTTTGCGCAACGTTGTTGCCATTGCTACAGGCATCGTGGTGTCACGCTCGTCG
TTTGGTATGGCTTCATTCAGCTCCGGTTCCCAACGATCAAGGCGAGTTACATGATCCCCCATGTTGTGCA
AAAAAGCGGTTAGCTCCTTCGGTCCTCCGATCGTTGTCAGAAGTAAGTTGGCCGCAGTGTTATCACTCAT
GGTTATGGCAGCACTGCATAATTCTCTTACTGTCATGCCATCCGTAAGATGCTTTTCTGTGACTGGTGAG
TACTCAACCAAGTCATTCTGAGAATAGTGTATGCGGCGACCGAGTTGCTCTTGCCCGGCGTCAATACGGG
ATAATACCGCGCCACATAGCAGAACTTTAAAAGTGCTCATCATTGGAAAACGTTCTTCGGGGCGAAAACT
CTCAAGGATCTTACCGCTGTTGAGATCCAGTTCGATGTAACCCACTCGTGCACCCAACTGATCTTCAGCA
TCTTTTACTTTCACCAGCGTTTCTGGGTGAGCAAAAACAGGAAGGCAAAATGCCGCAAAAAAGGGAATAA
GGGCGACACGGAAATGTTGAATACTCATACTCTTCCTTTTTCAATATTATTGAAGCATTTATCAGGGTTA
TTGTCTCATGAGCGGATACATATTTGAATGTATTTAGAAAAATAAACAAATAGGGGTTCCGCGCACATTT
CCCCGAAAAGTGCCACCTGACGTCGACGGATCGGGAGATCTCCCGATCCCCTATGGTGCACTCTCAGTAC
AATCTGCTCTGATGCCGCATAGTTAAGCCAGTATCTGCTCCCTGCTTGTGTGTTGGAGGTCGCTGAGTAG
TGCGCGAGCAAAATTTAAGCTACAACAAGGCAAGGCTTGACCGACAATTGCATGAAGAATCTGCTTAGGG
TTAGGCGTTTTGCGCTGCTTCGCGATGTACGGGCCAGATATACGCGTTGACATTGATTATTGACTAGTTA
TTAATAGTAATCAATTACGGGGTCATTAGTTCATAGCCCATATATGGAGTTCCGCGTTACATAACTTACG
GTAAATGGCCCGCCTGGCTGACCGCCCAACGACCCCCGCCCATTGACGTCAATAATGACGTATGTTCCCA
TAGTAACGCCAATAGGGACTTTCCATTGACGTCAATGGGTGGAGTATTTACGGTAAACTGCCCACTTGGC
AGTACATCAAGTGTATCATATGCCAAGTACGCCCCCTATTGACGTCAATGACGGTAAATGGCCCGCCTGG
CATTATGCCCAGTACATGACCTTATGGGACTTTCCTACTTGGCAGTACATCTACGTATTAGTCATCGCTA
TTACCATGGTGATGCGGTTTTGGCAGTACATCAATGGGCGTGGATAGCGGTTTGACTCACGGGGATTTCC
AAGTCTCCACCCCATTGACGTCAATGGGAGTTTGTTTTGGCACCAAAATCAACGGGACTTTCCAAAATGT
CGTAACAACTCCGCCCCATTGACGCAAATGGGCGGTAGGCGTGTACGGTGGGAGGTCTATATAAGCAGAG
CTCTCTGGCTAACTAGAGAACCCACTGCTTACTGGCTTATCGAAATTAATACGACTCACTATAGGGAGAC
CCAAGCTTGCGGCCGCCACCATGGTGCGGGGTTCT
